Addgene plasmid #80616: pBIG2ab
Purpose: (Empty Backbone) pBIG2ab - Step2 vector ab (biGBac system for expression of protein complexes in insect cells)
Depositing lab: Jan-Michael Peters. Depositing organization: Research Institute of Molecular Pathology (IMP). Publication: biGBac enables rapid gene assembly for the expression of large multisubunit protein complexes. Weissmann F, Petzold G, VanderLinden R, Huis In 't Veld PJ, Brown NG, Lampert F, Westermann S, Stark H, Schulman BA, Peters JM. Proc Natl Acad Sci U S A. 2016 May 10;113(19):E2564-9. doi: 10.1073/pnas.1604935113. Epub 2016 Apr 25. PubMed 27114506.
Backbone
  Vector backbone: pBIG2ab
  Backbone size (bp): 5668
  Vector type: Insect Expression
  Selectable markers: Gentamicin
Growth in bacteria
  Bacterial resistance: Chloramphenicol and Ampicillin, 25 & 100 μg/mL
  Growth temperature: 37°C
  Growth strain: DH5alpha
  Copy number: Unknown
Gene/Insert
  Cloning method: Gibson Cloning
  Sequencing primers: 5′ TCAACAGGTTGAACTGCTGATC; 3′ GGTGTAGCGTCGTAAGCTAATAC
Terms and licenses: Academic/Nonprofit Terms; Industry Terms: Not Available to Industry
How to cite: pBIG2ab was a gift from Jan-Michael Peters (Addgene plasmid # 80616 ; http://n2t.net/addgene:80616 ; RRID:Addgene_80616)
