[The description below was written by a language model from this plasmid's Addgene catalogue record, the feature table of its GenBank file and pLannotate feature annotations shown in this document.]
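Description:
pBIG2ab is an empty 5.7 kb backbone from the biGBac system, a set of vectors for assembling many genes into a single construct so that multisubunit protein complexes can be expressed in insect cells. The record labels it the "Step 2, ab" vector, meaning it serves as the recipient in the second round of assembly. Cloning into it is done by Gibson assembly. It carries no insert, and no insect-cell promoter, polyadenylation signal or expression cassette is annotated, so these elements are expected to arrive with the assembled gene cassettes rather than from the backbone.

In E. coli the plasmid replicates from a high-copy ColE1/pUC-type origin and is selected with ampicillin (bla under its own promoter) together with chloramphenicol (cat with its native promoter). An f1 phage origin is also present. The functional core for baculovirus work is a mini-Tn7 element: the Tn7 right and left ends flank a gentamicin acetyltransferase gene driven by a class 1 integron Pc promoter, along with a loxP site. Sequences placed between the Tn7 ends can be transposed into a bacmid carrying a Tn7 attachment site, with gentamicin resistance marking the transposed segment, and the resulting recombinant bacmid is used to generate baculovirus for insect cell infection. The loxP site offers a target for Cre-mediated recombination, although the record does not say how it is used. The chloramphenicol marker is not adjacent to the other backbone elements, but the record does not state whether it is displaced during assembly. The two feature tables describe the same molecule with different start coordinates. The automated annotation adds only small fragments (bom, R6K γ origin, IS1) that are probably cloning remnants.
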