LOCUS       Exported 5668 bp ds-DNA circular SYN 12-MAY-2021
DEFINITION  pBIG2ab - Step2 vector ab (biGBac system for expression of protein
            complexes in insect cells).
ACCESSION   .
VERSION     .
KEYWORDS    pBIG2ab
SOURCE      synthetic DNA construct
  ORGANISM  synthetic DNA construct
REFERENCE   1 (bases 1 to 5668)
  AUTHORS   Weissmann F, Petzold G, VanderLinden R, Huis In 't Veld PJ, Brown
            NG, Lampert F, Westermann S, Stark H, Schulman BA, Peters JM
  TITLE     biGBac enables rapid gene assembly for the expression of large
            multisubunit protein complexes.
  JOURNAL   Proc Natl Acad Sci U S A. 2016 May 10;113(19):E2564-9. doi:
            10.1073/pnas.1604935113. Epub 2016 Apr 25.
  PUBMED    27114506
REFERENCE   2 (bases 1 to 5668)
  AUTHORS   .
  TITLE     Direct Submission
  JOURNAL   Exported May 12, 2021 from SnapGene Server 1.1.58
            http://www.snapgene.com
FEATURES             Location/Qualifiers
     source          1..5668
                     /organism="synthetic DNA construct"
                     /mol_type="other DNA"
     promoter        303..405
                     /label=cat promoter
                     /note="promoter of the E. coli cat gene encoding
                     chloramphenicol acetyltransferase"
     CDS             406..1065
                     /codon_start=1
                     /gene="cat"
                     /product="chloramphenicol acetyltransferase"
                     /label=CmR
                     /note="confers resistance to chloramphenicol"
                     /translation="MEKKITGYTTVDISQWHRKEHFEAFQSVAQCTYNQTVQLDITAFL
                     KTVKKNKHKFYPAFIHILARLMNAHPEFRMAMKDGELVIWDSVHPCYTVFHEQTETFSS
                     LWSEYHDDFRQFLHIYSQDVACYGENLAYFPKGFIENMFFVSANPWVSFTSFDLNVANM
                     DNFFAPVFTMGKYYTQGDKVLMPLAIQVHHAVCDGFHVGRMLNELQQYCDEWQGGA"
     primer_bind     complement(472..491)
                     /label=CAT-R
                     /note="Chloramphenicol resistance gene, reverse primer"
     rep_origin      1364..1818
                     /direction=RIGHT
                     /label=f1 ori
                     /note="f1 bacteriophage origin of replication; arrow
                     indicates direction of (+) strand synthesis"
     primer_bind     complement(1451..1470)
                     /label=F1ori-R
                     /note="F1 origin, reverse primer"
     primer_bind     1660..1681
                     /label=F1ori-F
                     /note="F1 origin, forward primer"
     promoter        1844..1948
                     /gene="bla"
                     /label=AmpR promoter
     CDS             1949..2809
                     /codon_start=1
                     /gene="bla"
                     /product="beta-lactamase"
                     /label=AmpR
                     /note="confers resistance to ampicillin, carbenicillin, and
                     related antibiotics"
                     /translation="MSIQHFRVALIPFFAAFCLPVFAHPETLVKVKDAEDQLGARVGYI
                     ELDLNSGKILESFRPEERFPMMSTFKVLLCGAVLSRIDAGQEQLGRRIHYSQNDLVEYS
                     PVTEKHLTDGMTVRELCSAAITMSDNTAANLLLTTIGGPKELTAFLHNMGDHVTRLDRW
                     EPELNEAIPNDERDTTMPVAMATTLRKLLTGELLTLASRQQLIDWMEADKVAGPLLRSA
                     LPAGWFIADKSGAGERGSRGIIAALGPDGKPSRIVVIYTTGSQATMDERNRQIAEIGAS
                     LIKHW"
     primer_bind     complement(2167..2186)
                     /label=Amp-R
                     /note="Ampicillin resistance gene, reverse primer"
     rep_origin      2980..3568
                     /direction=RIGHT
                     /label=ori
                     /note="high-copy-number ColE1/pMB1/pBR322/pUC origin of
                     replication"
     primer_bind     3469..3488
                     /label=pBR322ori-F
                     /note="pBR322 origin, forward primer"
     primer_bind     3722..3739
                     /label=L4440
                     /note="L4440 vector, forward primer"
     mobile_element  3873..4097
                     /mobile_element_type="transposon:Tn7"
                     /note="mini-Tn7 element (right end of the Tn7 transposon)"
     CDS             complement(4164..4697)
                     /codon_start=1
                     /gene="aacC1"
                     /product="gentamycin acetyltransferase"
                     /label=GmR
                     /note="confers resistance to gentamycin"
                     /translation="MLRSSNDVTQQGSRPKTKLGGSSMGIIRTCRLGPDQVKSMRAALD
                     LFGREFGDVATYSQHQPDSDYLGNLLRSKTFIALAAFDQEAVVGALAAYVLPKFEQPRS
                     EIYIYDLAVSGEHRRQGIATALINLLKHEANALGAYVIYVQADYGDDPAVALYTKLGIR
                     EEVMHFDIDPSTAT"
     promoter        complement(4886..4914)
                     /gene="intI1 (promoter lies within the coding sequence)"
                     /label=Pc promoter
                     /note="class 1 integron promoter"
     protein_bind    5310..5343
                     /label=loxP
                     /bound_moiety="Cre recombinase"
                     /note="Cre-mediated recombination occurs in the 8-bp core
                     sequence (GCATACAT)."
     mobile_element  5421..5586
                     /mobile_element_type="transposon:Tn7"
                     /note="mini-Tn7 element (left end of the Tn7 transposon)"
ORIGIN
        1 ttctctgtca cagaatgaaa atttttctgt catctcttcg ttattaatgt ttgtaattga
       61 ctgaatatca acgcttattt gcagcctgaa ctgaacagga gggacagctg atagaaacag
      121 aagccactgg agcacctcaa aaacaccatc atacactaaa tcagtaagtt ggcagcatca
      181 cccgacgcac tttgcgccga ataaatacct gtgacggaag atcacttcgc agaataaata
      241 aatcctggtg tccctgttga taccgggaag ccctgggcca acttttggcg aaaatgagac
      301 gttgatcggc acgtaagagg ttccaacttt caccataatg aaataagatc actaccgggc
      361 gtattttttg agttatcgag attttcagga gctaaggaag ctaaaatgga gaaaaaaatc
      421 actggatata ccaccgttga tatatcccaa tggcatcgta aagaacattt tgaggcattt
      481 cagtcagttg ctcaatgtac ctataaccag accgttcagc tggatattac ggccttttta
      541 aagaccgtaa agaaaaataa gcacaagttt tatccggcct ttattcacat tcttgcccgc
      601 ctgatgaatg ctcatccgga attccgtatg gcaatgaaag acggtgagct ggtgatatgg
      661 gatagtgttc acccttgtta caccgttttc catgagcaaa ctgaaacgtt ttcatcgctc
      721 tggagtgaat accacgacga tttccggcag tttctacaca tatattcgca agatgtggcg
      781 tgttacggtg aaaacctggc ctatttccct aaagggttta ttgagaatat gtttttcgtc
      841 tcagccaatc cctgggtgag tttcaccagt tttgatttaa acgtggccaa tatggacaac
      901 ttcttcgccc ccgttttcac catgggcaaa tattatacgc aaggcgacaa ggtgctgatg
      961 ccgctggcga ttcaggttca tcatgccgtc tgtgatggct tccatgtcgg cagaatgctt
     1021 aatgaattac aacagtactg cgatgagtgg cagggcgggg cgtaattttt ttaaggcagt
     1081 tattggtgcc cttaaacgcc tggtgctacg cctgaataag tgataataag cggatgaatg
     1141 gcagaaattc gaaagcaaat tcgacccggt cgtcggttca gggcagggtc gttaaatagc
     1201 cgcttatgtc tattgctggt ttaccggttt attgactacc ggaagcagtg tgaccgtgtg
     1261 cttctcaaat gcctgaggcc agtttgctca ggctctcccc gtggaggtaa taattgacga
     1321 tatgatcatt tattctgcct cccagagcct gatggcgaat gggnnnnnnn nnnnnnnnnn
     1381 nnnnnnnnnn nnnnnnnnnn nnnnnnnnnn nnnnnnnnnn nnnnnnnnnn nnnnnnnnnn
     1441 nnnnnnnnnn nnnnnnnnnn nnnnnnnnnn nnnnnnnnnn nnnnnnncnn nnnnnnnnnn
     1501 nnnnnnnnnn nnnnnnnnnn nnnnnnnnnn nnnnnnnnnn nnnnnnnnnn nnnnnnnnnn
     1561 nnnnnnnnnn nnnnnnnnna nnnnnnnnnn nnnnnnnnnn nnnnnnnnnn nnnnnnnnnn
     1621 nnnnnnnnnc ctttgacgtt ggagtccacg ttcttaatag tggactcttg ttccaaactg
     1681 gaacaacact caaccctatc tcggtctatt cttttgattt ataagggatt ttgccgattt
     1741 cggcctattg gttaaaaaat gagctgattt aacaaaaatt taacgcgaat tttaacaaaa
     1801 tattaacgct tacaatttag gtggcacttt tcggggaaat gtgcgcggaa cccctatttg
     1861 tttatttttc taaatacatt caaatatgta tccgctcatg agacaataac cctgataaat
     1921 gcttcaataa tattgaaaaa ggaagagtat gagtattcaa catttccgtg tcgcccttat
     1981 tccctttttt gcggcatttt gccttcctgt ttttgctcac ccagaaacgc tggtgaaagt
     2041 aaaagatgct gaagatcagt tgggtgcacg agtgggttac atcgaactgg atctcaacag
     2101 cggtaagatc cttgagagtt ttcgccccga agaacgtttt ccaatgatga gcacttttaa
     2161 agttctgcta tgtggcgcgg tattatcccg tattgacgcc gggcaagagc aactcggtcg
     2221 ccgcatacac tattctcaga atgacttggt tgagtactca ccagtcacag aaaagcatct
     2281 tacggatggc atgacagtaa gagaattatg cagtgctgcc ataaccatga gtgataacac
     2341 tgcggccaac ttacttctga caacgatcgg aggaccgaag gagctaaccg cttttttgca
     2401 caacatgggg gatcatgtaa ctcgccttga tcgttgggaa ccggagctga atgaagccat
     2461 accaaacgac gagcgtgaca ccacgatgcc tgtagcaatg gcaacaacgt tgcgcaaact
     2521 attaactggc gaactactta ctctagcttc ccggcaacaa ttaatagact ggatggaggc
     2581 ggataaagtt gcaggaccac ttctgcgctc ggcccttccg gctggctggt ttattgctga
     2641 taaatctgga gccggtgagc gtgggtctcg cggtatcatt gcagcactgg ggccagatgg
     2701 taagccctcc cgtatcgtag ttatctacac gacggggagt caggcaacta tggatgaacg
     2761 aaatagacag atcgctgaga taggtgcctc actgattaag cattggtaac tgtcagacca
     2821 agtttactca tatatacttt agattgattt aaaacttcat ttttaattta aaaggatcta
     2881 ggtgaagatc ctttttgata atctcatgac caaaatccct taacgtgagt tttcgttcca
     2941 ctgagcgtca gaccccgtag aaaagatcaa aggatcttct tgagatcctt tttttctgcg
     3001 cgtaatctgc tgcttgcaaa caaaaaaacc accgctacca gcggtggttt gtttgccgga
     3061 tcaagagcta ccaactcttt ttccgaaggt aactggcttc agcagagcgc agataccaaa
     3121 tactgttctt ctagtgtagc cgtagttagg ccaccacttc aagaactctg tagcaccgcc
     3181 tacatacctc gctctgctaa tcctgttacc agtggctgct gccagtggcg ataagtcgtg
     3241 tcttaccggg ttggactcaa gacgatagtt accggataag gcgcagcggt cgggctgaac
     3301 ggggggttcg tgcacacagc ccagcttgga gcgaacgacc tacaccgaac tgagatacct
     3361 acagcgtgag ctatgagaaa gcgccacgct tcccgaaggg agaaaggcgg acaggtatcc
     3421 ggtaagcggc agggtcggaa caggagagcg cacgagggag cttccagggg gaaacgcctg
     3481 gtatctttat agtcctgtcg ggtttcgcca cctctgactt gagcgtcgat ttttgtgatg
     3541 ctcgtcaggg gggcggagcc tatggaaaaa cgccagcaac gcggcctttt tacggttcct
     3601 ggccttttgc tggccttttg ctcacatgtt ctttcctgcg ttatcccctg attctgtgga
     3661 taaccgtatt accgcctttg agtgagctga taccgctcgc cgcagccgaa cgaccgagcg
     3721 cagcgagtca gtgagcgagg aagcggaaga gcgcctgatg cggtattttc tccttacgca
     3781 tctgtgcggt atttcacacc gcatagacca gccgcgtaac ctggcaaaat cggttacggt
     3841 tgagtaataa atggatgccc tgcgtaagcg ggtgtgggcg gacaataaag tcttaaactg
     3901 aacaaaatag atctaaacta tgacaataaa gtcttaaact agacagaata gttgtaaact
     3961 gaaatcagtc cagttatgct gtgaaaaagc atactggact tttgttatgg ctaaagcaaa
     4021 ctcttcattt tctgaagtgc aaattgcccg tcgtattaaa gaggggcgtg gccaagggca
     4081 tggtaaagac tatattcgcg gcgttgtgac aatttaccga acaactccgc ggccgggaag
     4141 ccgatctcgg cttgaacgaa ttgttaggtg gcggtacttg ggtcgatatc aaagtgcatc
     4201 acttcttccc gtatgcccaa ctttgtatag agagccactg cgggatcgtc accgtaatct
     4261 gcttgcacgt agatcacata agcaccaagc gcgttggcct catgcttgag gagattgatg
     4321 agcgcggtgg caatgccctg cctccggtgc tcgccggaga ctgcgagatc atagatatag
     4381 atctcactac gcggctgctc aaacttgggc agaacgtaag ccgcgagagc gccaacaacc
     4441 gcttcttggt cgaaggcagc aagcgcgatg aatgtcttac tacggagcaa gttcccgagg
     4501 taatcggagt ccggctgatg ttgggagtag gtggctacgt ctccgaactc acgaccgaaa
     4561 agatcaagag cagcccgcat ggatttgact tggtcagggc cgagcctaca tgtgcgaatg
     4621 atgcccatac ttgagccacc taactttgtt ttagggcgac tgccctgctg cgtaacatcg
     4681 ttgctgctgc gtaacatcgt tgctgctcca taacatcaaa catcgaccca cggcgtaacg
     4741 cgcttgctgc ttggatgccc gaggcataga ctgtacaaaa aaacagtcat aacaagccat
     4801 gaaaaccgcc actgcgccgt taccaccgct gcgttcggtc aaggttctgg accagttgcg
     4861 tgagcgcata cgctacttgc attacagttt acgaaccgaa caggcttatg tcaactgggt
     4921 ttgtgccttc atccgtttcc acggtgtgcg tcacccggca accttgggca gcagcgaagt
     4981 cgaggcattt ctgtcctggc tggcgaacga gcgcaaggtt tcggtctcca cgcatcgtca
     5041 ggcattggcg gccttgctgt tcttctacgg caaggtgctg tgcacggatc tgcccttgct
     5101 tcaggagatc ggtagacctc ggccgtcgcg gcgcttgccg gtggtgctga ccccggatga
     5161 agtggttcgc atcctcggtt ttctggaagg cgagcatcgt ttgttcgccc aggactctag
     5221 ctatagttct agtggttggc tacagctttg tttgtactat caacaggttg aactgctgat
     5281 caacagatcc tctacgcggc cgcggtacca taacttcgta tagcatacat tatacgaagt
     5341 tatctggcct aggttaatta aacgctctat ggtctaaagt ttaaactgga tactattgca
     5401 cgtttcaatc aggagatccg aaccagataa gtgaaatcta gttccaaact attttgtcat
     5461 ttttaatttt cgtattagct tacgacgcta cacccagttc ccatctattt tgtcactctt
     5521 ccctaaataa tccttaaaaa ctccatttcc acccctccca gttcccaact attttgtccg
     5581 cccacagcgg ggcatttttc ttcctgttat gtttttaatc aaacatcctg ccaactccat
     5641 gtgacaaacc gtcatcttcg gctacttt
//
