Features (pLannotate 1.2.2; 15 found; start..end, strand, type, name):
    697..748     -  misc_feature   bom (fragment): basis of mobility region from pBR322
    816..1040    -  mobile_element Tn7R: mini-Tn7 element (right end of the Tn7 transposon) Tn7
   1107..1640    -  CDS            GmR: gentamycin acetyltransferase; aacC1; confers resistance to gentamycin
   1829..1857    -  promoter       Pc promoter: intI1 (promoter lies within the coding sequence); class 1 integron promoter
   1835..2197    -  CDS            YPR2_ECOLX (fragment): Protein predicted: Swiss-Prot protein existence level 4. From Escherichia coli.
   2197..2224    -  rep_origin     R6K γ ori (fragment): γ replication origin from E. coli plasmid R6K; requires the R6K initiator protein pi for replication
   2253..2286    +  protein_bind   loxP: Cre-mediated recombination occurs in the 8-bp core sequence (GCATACAT). Cre recombinase
   2364..2529    -  mobile_element Tn7L: mini-Tn7 element (left end of the Tn7 transposon) Tn7
   2702..2793    -  mobile_element IS1 (fragment): prokaryotic transposable element IS1
   2914..3016    +  promoter       cat promoter: promoter of the E. coli cat gene encoding chloramphenicol acetyltransferase
   3017..3676    +  CDS            CmR: chloramphenicol acetyltransferase; cat; confers resistance to chloramphenicol
   3976..4430    +  rep_origin     f1 ori (sequence partly withheld): f1 bacteriophage origin of replication; arrow indicates direction of (+) strand synthesis
   4456..4560    +  promoter       AmpR promoter: bla
   4561..5421    +  CDS            AmpR: β-lactamase; bla; confers resistance to ampicillin, carbenicillin, and related antibiotics
   5592..511     +  rep_origin     ori (across the origin): high-copy-number ColE1/pMB1/pBR322/pUC origin of replication
>Addgene plasmid #80616 | pBIG2ab | addgene full sequence | sequence record 354512 | Addgene NGS Result
GGATCAAGAGCTACCAACTCTTTTTCCGAAGGTAACTGGCTTCAGCAGAGCGCAGATACCAAATACTATT
CTTCTAGTGTAGCCGTAGTTAGGCCACCACTTCAAGAACTCTGTAGCACCGCCTACATACCTCGCTCTGC
TAATCCTGTTACCAGTGGCTGCTGCCAGTGGCGATAAGTCGTGTCTTACCGGGTTGGACTCAAGACGATA
GTTACCGGATAAGGCGCAGCGGTCGGGCTGAACGGGGGGTTCGTGCACACAGCCCAGCTTGGAGCGAACG
ACCTACACCGAACTGAGATACCTACAGCGTGAGCTATGAGAAAGCGCCACGCTTCCCGAAGGGAGAAAGG
CGGACAGGTATCCGGTAAGCGGCAGGGTCGGAACAGGAGAGCGCACGAGGGAGCTTCCAGGGGGAAACGC
CTGGTATCTTTATAGTCCTGTCGGGTTTCGCCACCTCTGACTTGAGCGTCGATTTTTGTGATGCTCGTCA
GGGGGGCGGAGCCTATGGAAAAACGCCAGCAACGCGGCCTTTTTACGGTTCCTGGCCTTTTGCTGGCCTT
TTGCTCACATGTTCTTTCCTGCGTTATCCCCTGATTCTGTGGATAACCGTATTACCGCCTTTGAGTGAGC
TGATACCGCTCGCCGCAGCCGAACGACCGAGCGCAGCGAGTCAGTGAGCGAGGAAGCGGAAGAGCGCCTG
ATGCGGTATTTTCTCCTTACGCATCTGTGCGGTATTTCACACCGCATAGACCAGCCGCGTAACCTGGCAA
AATCGGTTACGGTTGAGTAATAAATGGATGCCCTGCGTAAGCGGGTGTGGGCGGACAATAAAGTCTTAAA
CTGAACAAAATAGATCTAAACTATGACAATAAAGTCTTAAACTAGACAGAATAGTTGTAAACTGAAATCA
GTCCAGTTATGCTGTGAAAAAGCATACTGGACTTTTGTTATGGCTAAAGCAAACTCTTCATTTTCTGAAG
TGCAAATTGCCCGTCGTATTAAAGAGGGGCGTGGCCAAGGGCATGGTAAAGACTATATTCGCGGCGTTGT
GACAATTTACCGAACAACTCCGCGGCCGGGAAGCCGATCTCGGCTTGAACGAATTGTTAGGTGGCGGTAC
TTGGGTCGATATCAAAGTGCATCACTTCTTCCCGTATGCCCAACTTTGTATAGAGAGCCACTGCGGGATC
GTCACCGTAATCTGCTTGCACGTAGATCACATAAGCACCAAGCGCGTTGGCCTCATGCTTGAGGAGATTG
ATGAGCGCGGTGGCAATGCCCTGCCTCCGGTGCTCGCCGGAGACTGCGAGATCATAGATATAGATCTCAC
TACGCGGCTGCTCAAACTTGGGCAGAACGTAAGCCGCGAGAGCGCCAACAACCGCTTCTTGGTCGAAGGC
AGCAAGCGCGATGAATGTCTTACTACGGAGCAAGTTCCCGAGGTAATCGGAGTCCGGCTGATGTTGGGAG
TAGGTGGCTACGTCTCCGAACTCACGACCGAAAAGATCAAGAGCAGCCCGCATGGATTTGACTTGGTCAG
GGCCGAGCCTACATGTGCGAATGATGCCCATACTTGAGCCACCTAACTTTGTTTTAGGGCGACTGCCCTG
CTGCGTAACATCGTTGCTGCTGCGTAACATCGTTGCTGCTCCATAACATCAAACATCGACCCACGGCGTA
ACGCGCTTGCTGCTTGGATGCCCGAGGCATAGACTGTACAAAAAAACAGTCATAACAAGCCATGAAAACC
GCCACTGCGCCGTTACCACCGCTGCGTTCGGTCAAGGTTCTGGACCAGTTGCGTGAGCGCATACGCTACT
TGCATTACAGTTTACGAACCGAACAGGCTTATGTCAACTGGGTTTGTGCCTTCATCCGTTTCCACGGTGT
GCGTCACCCGGCAACCTTGGGCAGCAGCGAAGTCGAGGCATTTCTGTCCTGGCTGGCGAACGAGCGCAAG
GTTTCGGTCTCCACGCATCGTCAGGCATTGGCGGCCTTGCTGTTCTTCTACGGCAAGGTGCTGTGCACGG
ATCTGCCCTTGCTTCAGGAGATCGGTAGACCTCGGCCGTCGCGGCGCTTGCCGGTGGTGCTGACCCCGGA
TGAAGTGGTTCGCATCCTCGGTTTTCTGGAAGGCGAGCATCGTTTGTTCGCCCAGGACTCTAGCTATAGT
TCTAGTGGTTGGCTACAGCTTTGTTTGTACTATCAACAGGTTGAACTGCTGATCAACAGATCCTCTACGC
GGCCGCGGTACCATAACTTCGTATAGCATACATTATACGAAGTTATCTGGCCTAGGTTAATTAAACGCTC
TATGGTCTAAAGTTTAAACTGGATACTATTGCACGTTTCAATCAGGAGATCCGAACCAGATAAGTGAAAT
CTAGTTCCAAACTATTTTGTCATTTTTAATTTTCGTATTAGCTTACGACGCTACACCCAGTTCCCATCTA
TTTTGTCACTCTTCCCTAAATAATCCTTAAAAACTCCATTTCCACCCCTCCCAGTTCCCAACTATTTTGT
CCGCCCACAGCGGGGCATTTTTCTTCCTGTTATGTTTTTAATCAAACATCCTGCCAACTCCATGTGACAA
ACCGTCATCTTCGGCTACTTTTTCTCTGTCACAGAATGAAAATTTTTCTGTCATCTCTTCGTTATTAATG
TTTGTAATTGACTGAATATCAACGCTTATTTGCAGCCTGAACTGAACAGGAGGGACAGCTGATAGAAACA
GAAGCCACTGGAGCACCTCAAAAACACCATCATACACTAAATCAGTAAGTTGGCAGCATCACCCGACGCA
CTTTGCGCCGAATAAATACCTGTGACGGAAGATCACTTCGCAGAATAAATAAATCCTGGTGTCCCTGTTG
ATACCGGGAAGCCCTGGGCCAACTTTTGGCGAAAATGAGACGTTGATCGGCACGTAAGAGGTTCCAACTT
TCACCATAATGAAATAAGATCACTACCGGGCGTATTTTTTGAGTTATCGAGATTTTCAGGAGCTAAGGAA
GCTAAAATGGAGAAAAAAATCACTGGATATACCACCGTTGATATATCCCAATGGCATCGTAAAGAACATT
TTGAGGCATTTCAGTCAGTTGCTCAATGTACCTATAACCAGACCGTTCAGCTGGATATTACGGCCTTTTT
AAAGACCGTAAAGAAAAATAAGCACAAGTTTTATCCGGCCTTTATTCACATTCTTGCCCGCCTGATGAAT
GCTCATCCGGAATTCCGTATGGCAATGAAAGACGGTGAGCTGGTGATATGGGATAGTGTTCACCCTTGTT
ACACCGTTTTCCATGAGCAAACTGAAACGTTTTCATCGCTCTGGAGTGAATACCACGACGATTTCCGGCA
GTTTCTACACATATATTCGCAAGATGTGGCGTGTTACGGTGAAAACCTGGCCTATTTCCCTAAAGGGTTT
ATTGAGAATATGTTTTTCGTCTCAGCCAATCCCTGGGTGAGTTTCACCAGTTTTGATTTAAACGTGGCCA
ATATGGACAACTTCTTCGCCCCCGTTTTCACCATGGGCAAATATTATACGCAAGGCGACAAGGTGCTGAT
GCCGCTGGCGATTCAGGTTCATCATGCCGTTTGTGATGGCTTCCATGTCGGCAGAATGCTTAATGAATTA
CAACAGTACTGCGATGAGTGGCAGGGCGGGGCGTAATTTTTTTAAGGCAGTTATTGGTGCCCTTAAACGC
CTGGTTGCTACGCCTGAATAAGTGATAATAAGCGGATGAATGGCAGAAATTCGAAAGCAAATTCGACCCG
GTCGTCGGTTCAGGGCAGGGTCGTTAAATAGCCGCTTATGTCTATTGCTGGTTTACCGGTTTATTGACTA
CCGGAAGCAGTGTGACCGTGTGCTTCTCAAATGCCTGAGGCCAGTTTGCTCAGGCTCTCCCCGTGGAGGT
AATAATTGACGATATGATCATTTATTCTGCCTCCCAGAGCCTGATGGCGAATGGG
[124 nt withheld, positions 3976-4099]
C
[91 nt withheld, positions 4101-4191]
A
[49 nt withheld, positions 4193-4241]
CCTTTGACGTTGGAGTCCACGTTCTTAATAGTGGACTCTTGTTCCAAACTGGAACAACACTCAACCCTAT
CTCGGTCTATTCTTTTGATTTATAAGGGATTTTGCCGATTTCGGCCTATTGGTTAAAAAATGAGCTGATT
TAACAAAAATTTAACGCGAATTTTAACAAAATATTAACGCTTACAATTTAGGTGGCACTTTTCGGGGAAA
TGTGCGCGGAACCCCTATTTGTTTATTTTTCTAAATACATTCAAATATGTATCCGCTCATGAGACAATAA
CCCTGATAAATGCTTCAATAATATTGAAAAAGGAAGAGTATGAGTATTCAACATTTCCGTGTCGCCCTTA
TTCCCTTTTTTGCGGCATTTTGCCTTCCTGTTTTTGCTCACCCAGAAACGCTGGTGAAAGTAAAAGATGC
TGAAGATCAGTTGGGTGCACGAGTGGGTTACATCGAACTGGATCTCAACAGCGGTAAGATCCTTGAGAGT
TTTCGCCCCGAAGAACGTTTTCCAATGATGAGCACTTTTAAAGTTCTGCTATGTGGCGCGGTATTATCCC
GTATTGACGCCGGGCAAGAGCAACTCGGTCGCCGCATACACTATTCTCAGAATGACTTGGTTGAGTACTC
ACCAGTCACAGAAAAGCATCTTACGGATGGCATGACAGTAAGAGAATTATGCAGTGCTGCCATAACCATG
AGTGATAACACTGCGGCCAACTTACTTCTGACAACGATCGGAGGACCGAAGGAGCTAACCGCTTTTTTGC
ACAACATGGGGGATCATGTAACTCGCCTTGATCGTTGGGAACCGGAGCTGAATGAAGCCATACCAAACGA
CGAGCGTGACACCACGATGCCTGTAGCAATGGCAACAACGTTGCGCAAACTATTAACTGGCGAACTACTT
ACTCTAGCTTCCCGGCAACAATTAATAGACTGGATGGAGGCGGATAAAGTTGCAGGACCACTTCTGCGCT
CGGCCCTTCCGGCTGGCTGGTTTATTGCTGATAAATCTGGAGCCGGTGAGCGTGGGTCTCGCGGTATCAT
TGCAGCACTGGGGCCAGATGGTAAGCCCTCCCGTATCGTAGTTATCTACACGACGGGGAGTCAGGCAACT
ATGGATGAACGAAATAGACAGATCGCTGAGATAGGTGCCTCACTGATTAAGCATTGGTAACTGTCAGACC
AAGTTTACTCATATATACTTTAGATTGATTTAAAACTTCATTTTTAATTTAAAAGGATCTAGGTGAAGAT
CCTTTTTGATAATCTCATGACCAAAATCCCTTAACGTGAGTTTTCGTTCCACTGAGCGTCAGACCCCGTA
GAAAAGATCAAAGGATCTTCTTGAGATCCTTTTTTTCTGCGCGTAATCTGCTGCTTGCAAACAAAAAAAC
CACCGCTACCAGCGGTGGTTTGTTTGCC
