>Addgene plasmid #80616 | pBIG2ab | addgene partial sequence | sequence record 158393 | pUni-fwd 5'-CTATCAACAGGTTGAACTG-3'
CATAACTTCGTATAGCATACATTATACGAAGTTATCTGGCCTAGGTTAATTAAACGCTCTATGGTCTAAA
GTTTAAACTGGATACTATTGCACGTTTCAATCAGGAGATCCGAACCAGATAAGTGAAATCTAGTTCCAAA
CTATTTTGTCATTTTTAATTTTCGTATTAGCTTACGACGCTACACCCAGTTCCCATCTATTTTGTCACTC
TTCCCTAAATAATCCTTAAAAACTCCATTTCCACCCCTCCCAGTTCCCAACTATTTTGTCCGCCCACAGC
GGGGCATTTTTCTTCCTGTTATGTTTTTAATCAAACATCCTGCCAACTCCATGTGACAAACCGTCATCTT
CGGCTACTTTTTCTCTGTCACAGAATGAAAATTTTTCTGTCATCTCTTCGTTATTAATGTTTGTAATTGA
CTGAATATCAACGCTTATTTGCAGCCTGAACTGAACAGGAGGGACAGCTGATAGAAACAGAAGCCACTGG
AGCACCTCAAAAACACCATCATACACTAAATCAGTAAGTTGGCAGCATCACCCGACGCACTTTGCGCCGA
ATAAATACCTGTGACGGAAGATCACTTCGCAGAATAAATAAATCCTGGTGTCCCTGTTGATACCGGGAAG
CCCTGGGCCAACTTTTGGCGAAAATGAGACGTTGATCGGCACGTAAGAGGTTCCAACTTTCACCATAATG
AAATAAGATCACTACCGGGCGTATTTTTTGAGTTATCGAGATTTTCAGGAGCTAAGGAAGCTAAAATGGA
GAAAAAAATCACTGGATATACCACCGTTGATATATCCCAATGGCATCGTAAAGAACATTTTGAGGCATTT
CAGTCAGTTGCTCAATGTACCTATAACCAGACCGTTCAGCTGGATATTACGGCCTTTTTAAAGACCGTAA
AGAAAAATAAGCACAAGTTTTATCCGGCCTTTATTCACATTCTTGCCCGCCTGATGAATG
