>Addgene plasmid #80616 | pBIG2ab | analyzer sequence | sequence record 151943
ATAACTTCGTATAGCATACATTATACGAAGTTATCTGGCCTAGGTTAATTAAACGCTCTATGGTCTAAAG
TTTAAACTGGATACTATTGCACGTTTCAATCAGGAGATCCGAACCAGATAAGTGAAATCTAGTTCCAAAC
TATTTTGTCATTTTTAATTTTCGTATTAGCTTACGACGCT
